Addgene plasmid #222976: pBEL3002
Purpose: To express a putative signal peptide from Encephalitozoon intestinalis protein Eint_071040 fused to GFP in mammalian cells
Depositing lab: Gira Bhabha & Damian Ekiert. Depositing organization: NYU Grossman School of Medicine. Publication: scRNA-seq reveals transcriptional dynamics of Encephalitozoon intestinalis parasites in human macrophages. Jaroenlak P, McCarty KL, Xia B, Lam C, Zwack EE, Yanai I, Bhabha G, Ekiert DC. bioRxiv 2024.05.30.596468 10.1101/2024.05.30.596468.
Backbone
  Vector backbone: pcDNA3.4
  Vector type: Mammalian Expression
Growth in bacteria
  Bacterial resistance: Ampicillin, 100 μg/mL
  Growth temperature: 37°C
  Growth strain: DH5alpha
  Copy number: High Copy
Gene/Insert
  Gene/Insert name: sfGFP
  Species: Putative signal peptide from Encephalitozoon intestinalis and GFP from Aequorea victoria
  Cloning method: Gibson Cloning
Terms and licenses: Academic/Nonprofit Terms; Industry Terms: Not Available to Industry
Depositor comments: Please visit https://doi.org/10.1101/2024.05.30.596468 for bioRxiv preprint.
How to cite: pBEL3002 was a gift from Gira Bhabha & Damian Ekiert (Addgene plasmid # 222976 ; http://n2t.net/addgene:222976 ; RRID:Addgene_222976)
