[The description below was written by a language model from this plasmid's Addgene catalogue record and pLannotate feature annotations shown in this document.]
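Description:
pBEL3002 is a mammalian expression plasmid of about 6.9 kb built on the pcDNA3.4 backbone. It was made to express superfolder GFP fused to a putative signal peptide taken from the Encephalitozoon intestinalis protein Eint_071040. In bacteria it is maintained as a high-copy plasmid through a ColE1/pUC-type origin and selected with ampicillin via the β-lactamase gene and its native promoter. An f1 phage origin is also present, along with small leftover fragments of lac regulatory sequence, lacI and the pBR322 bom region that appear to be backbone remnants.

The expression cassette is driven by the human cytomegalovirus immediate-early enhancer and promoter, giving strong constitutive transcription in transfected mammalian cells. The annotated coding feature is the sfGFP open reading frame, a rapidly maturing, robustly folding derivative of Aequorea victoria GFP. The microsporidian signal peptide is not annotated separately, and the record does not state its exact position, although there is unannotated sequence between the promoter and the sfGFP coding region. Downstream, a WPRE element enhances transcript stability and expression, followed by the HSV thymidine kinase polyadenylation signal. A separate SV40 early promoter drives a neomycin phosphotransferase gene terminated by the SV40 poly(A) signal, which would allow G418 selection of stable mammalian lines.

According to the stated purpose, the construct serves to test the behaviour of a candidate parasite secretion signal when expressed in mammalian cells, with GFP fluorescence reporting the localisation or trafficking of the fusion. It was assembled by Gibson cloning in the context of work on E. intestinalis infection of human macrophages.
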