Features (pLannotate 1.2.2; 19 found; start..end, strand, type, name):
     47..426     +  enhancer       CMV enhancer: human cytomegalovirus immediate early enhancer
    427..630     +  promoter       CMV promoter: human cytomegalovirus (CMV) immediate early promoter
    898..1608    +  CDS            Superfolder GFP: Superfolder GFP is a basic (constitutively fluorescent) green fluorescent protein published in 2005, derived from Aequorea victoria. It is reported to be a very rapidly-maturing weak dimer.
   1700..2288    +  misc_feature   WPRE: woodchuck hepatitis virus posttranscriptional regulatory element
   2353..2401    +  polyA_signal   HSV TK poly(A) signal: herpes simplex virus thymidine kinase polyadenylation signal (Cole and Stacy, 1985)
   2492..2508    -  polyA_signal   bGH poly(A) signal (fragment): bovine growth hormone polyadenylation signal
   2603..3031    +  rep_origin     f1 ori (sequence partly withheld): f1 bacteriophage origin of replication; arrow indicates direction of (+) strand synthesis
   3045..3374    +  promoter       SV40 promoter: SV40 enhancer and early promoter
   3441..4232    +  CDS            neo: KKA2_KLEPN - Also known as kan, nptII. Experimental evidence at protein level: Swiss-Prot protein existence level 1. Resistance to kanamycin, neomycin, paromomycin, ribostamycin, butirosin and gentamicin B. From Klebsiella pneumoniae.
   4258..4416    +  CDS            ble (fragment): BLE_KLEPN - Experimental evidence at protein level: Swiss-Prot protein existence level 1. Binding protein with a strong affinity to the bleomycin family of antibiotics. Binds to CL990; an antimitotic-antibiotic compound. From Klebsiella pneumoniae.
   4411..4532    +  polyA_signal   SV40 poly(A) signal: SV40 polyadenylation signal
   4605..4621    -  protein_bind   lac operator: The lac repressor binds to the lac operator to inhibit transcription in E. coli. This inhibition can be relieved by adding lactose or isopropyl-β-D-thiogalactopyranoside (IPTG). lac repressor encoded by lacI
   4629..4659    -  promoter       lac promoter: promoter for the E. coli lac operon
   4674..4695    -  protein_bind   CAP binding site: CAP binding activates transcription in the presence of cAMP. E. coli catabolite activator protein
   4708..4800    -  CDS            lacI (fragment): lac repressor; lacI; The lac repressor binds to the lac operator to inhibit transcription in E. coli. This inhibition can be relieved by adding lactose or isopropyl-β-D-thiogalactopyranoside (IPTG).
   4983..5571    -  rep_origin     ori: high-copy-number ColE1/pMB1/pBR322/pUC origin of replication
   5742..6602    -  CDS            AmpR: β-lactamase; bla; confers resistance to ampicillin, carbenicillin, and related antibiotics
   6603..6707    -  promoter       AmpR promoter: bla
   6766..6818    -  misc_feature   bom (fragment): basis of mobility region from pBR322
>Addgene plasmid #222976 | pBEL3002 | addgene full sequence | sequence record 441433 | Addgene NGS Result
AGGCGTTTTGCGCTGCTTCGCGATGTACGGGCCAGATATACGCGTTGACATTGATTATTGACTAGTTATT
AATAGTAATCAATTACGGGGTCATTAGTTCATAGCCCATATATGGAGTTCCGCGTTACATAACTTACGGT
AAATGGCCCGCCTGGCTGACCGCCCAACGACCCCCGCCCATTGACGTCAATAATGACGTATGTTCCCATA
GTAACGCCAATAGGGACTTTCCATTGACGTCAATGGGTGGAGTATTTACGGTAAACTGCCCACTTGGCAG
TACATCAAGTGTATCATATGCCAAGTACGCCCCCTATTGACGTCAATGACGGTAAATGGCCCGCCTGGCA
TTATGCCCAGTACATGACCTTATGGGACTTTCCTACTTGGCAGTACATCTACGTATTAGTCATCGCTATT
ACCATGGTGATGCGGTTTTGGCAGTACATCAATGGGCGTGGATAGCGGTTTGACTCACGGGGATTTCCAA
GTCTCCACCCCATTGACGTCAATGGGAGTTTGTTTTGGCACCAAAATCAACGGGACTTTCCAAAATGTCG
TAACAACTCCGCCCCATTGACGCAAATGGGCGGTAGGCGTGTACGGTGGGAGGTCTATATAAGCAGAGCT
CGTTTAGTGAACCGTCAGATCGCCTGGAGACGCCATCCACGCTGTTTTGACCTCCATAGAAGACACCGGG
ACCGATCCAGCCTCCGGACTCTAGAGGATCGAACCCTTGGATCTCTAGCGAATTCCCTCTAGACACAGAC
GCTCACCATGATTCTGATATTGGTTCTTGGAATGGCATTTTCCTATCCGCTATACCTCGACTCATTTACC
AACAAACCTATCAGAATCTTGGCAGCAGAGTATCATCTTCTTGTCTCCGAACTCAAAAGCAAAGGAGAAG
AACTTTTCACTGGAGTTGTCCCAATTCTTGTTGAATTAGATGGTGATGTTAATGGGCACAAATTTTCTGT
CCGTGGAGAGGGTGAAGGTGATGCTACAAACGGAAAACTCACCCTTAAATTTATTTGCACTACTGGAAAA
CTACCTGTTCCGTGGCCAACACTTGTCACTACTCTGACCTATGGTGTTCAATGCTTTTCCCGTTATCCGG
ATCACATGAAACGGCATGACTTTTTCAAGAGTGCCATGCCCGAAGGTTATGTACAGGAACGCACTATATC
TTTCAAAGATGACGGGACCTACAAGACGCGTGCTGAAGTCAAGTTTGAAGGTGATACCCTTGTTAATCGT
ATCGAGTTAAAGGGTATTGATTTTAAAGAAGATGGAAACATTCTTGGACACAAACTCGAGTACAACTTTA
ACTCACACAATGTATACATCACGGCAGACAAACAAAAGAATGGAATCAAAGCTAACTTCAAAATTCGCCA
CAACGTTGAAGATGGTTCCGTTCAACTAGCAGACCATTATCAACAAAATACTCCAATTGGCGATGGCCCT
GTCCTTTTACCAGACAACCATTACCTGTCGACACAATCTGTCCTTTCGAAAGATCCCAACGAAAAGCGTG
ACCACATGGTCCTTCTTGAGTTTGTAACTGCTGCTGGGATTACACATGGCATGGATGAGCTCTACAAATG
AGCGGCCGCTCGAGGCCGGCAAGGCCGGATCCCCCGACCTCGACAAGGGTTCGATCCCTACCGGTTAGTA
ATGAGTTTGATATCTCGACAATCAACCTCTGGATTACAAAATTTGTGAAAGATTGACTGGTATTCTTAAC
TATGTTGCTCCTTTTACGCTATGTGGATACGCTGCTTTAATGCCTTTGTATCATGCTATTGCTTCCCGTA
TGGCTTTCATTTTCTCCTCCTTGTATAAATCCTGGTTGCTGTCTCTTTATGAGGAGTTGTGGCCCGTTGT
CAGGCAACGTGGCGTGGTGTGCACTGTGTTTGCTGACGCAACCCCCACTGGTTGGGGCATTGCCACCACC
TGTCAGCTCCTTTCCGGGACTTTCGCTTTCCCCCTCCCTATTGCCACGGCGGAACTCATCGCCGCCTGCC
TTGCCCGCTGCTGGACAGGGGCTCGGCTGTTGGGCACTGACAATTCCGTGGTGTTGTCGGGGAAGCTGAC
GTCCTTTCCATGGCTGCTCGCCTGTGTTGCCACCTGGATTCTGCGCGGGACGTCCTTCTGCTACGTCCCT
TCGGCCCTCAATCCAGCGGACCTTCCTTCCCGCGGCCTGCTGCCGGCTCTGCGGCCTCTTCCGCGTCTTC
GCCTTCGCCCTCAGACGAGTCGGATCTCCCTTTGGGCCGCCTCCCCGCCTGGAACGGGGGAGGCTAACTG
AAACACGGAAGGAGACAATACCGGAAGGAACCCGCGCTATGACGGCAATAAAAAGACAGAATAAAACGCA
CGGGTGTTGGGTCGTTTGTTCATAAACGCGGGGTTCGGTCCCAGGGCTGGCACTCTGTCGATACCCCACC
GAGACCCCATTGGGGCCAATACGCCCGCGTTTCTTCCTTTTCCCCACCCCACCCCCCAAGTTCGGGTGAA
GGCCCAGGGCTCGCAGCCAACGTCGGGGCGGCAGGCCCTGCCATAGCAGATCTGCGCAGCTGGGGCTCTA
GGGGGTATCCCC
[124 nt withheld, positions 2603-2726]
C
[91 nt withheld, positions 2728-2818]
A
[49 nt withheld, positions 2820-2868]
CCTTTGACGTTGGAGTCCACGTTCTTT
[37 nt withheld, positions 2896-2932]
ACCCTATCTCGGTCTATTCTTTTGATTTATAAGGGATTTTGCCGATTTCGGCCTATTGGTTAAAAAATGA
GCTGATTTAACAAAAATTTAACGCGAATTAATTCTGTGGAATGTGTGTCAGTTAGGGTGTGGAAAGTCCC
CAGGCTCCCCAGCAGGCAGAAGTATGCAAAGCATGCATCTCAATTAGTCAGCAACCAGGTGTGGAAAGTC
CCCAGGCTCCCCAGCAGGCAGAAGTATGCAAAGCATGCATCTCAATTAGTCAGCAACCATAGTCCCGCCC
CTAACTCCGCCCATCCCGCCCCTAACTCCGCCCAGTTCCGCCCATTCTCCGCCCCATGGCTGACTAATTT
TTTTTATTTATGCAGAGGCCGAGGCCGCCTCTGCCTCTGAGCTATTCCAGAAGTAGTGAGGAGGCTTTTT
TGGAGGCCTAGGCTTTTGCAAAAAGCTCCCGGGAGCTTGTATATCCATTTTCGGATCTGATCAAGAGACA
GGATGAGGATCGTTTCGCATGATTGAACAAGATGGATTGCACGCAGGTTCTCCGGCCGCTTGGGTGGAGA
GGCTATTCGGCTATGACTGGGCACAACAGACAATCGGCTGCTCTGATGCCGCCGTGTTCCGGCTGTCAGC
GCAGGGGCGCCCGGTTCTTTTTGTCAAGACCGACCTGTCCGGTGCCCTGAATGAACTGCAGGACGAGGCA
GCGCGGCTATCGTGGCTGGCCACGACGGGCGTTCCTTGCGCAGCTGTGCTCGACGTTGTCACTGAAGCGG
GAAGGGACTGGCTGCTATTGGGCGAAGTGCCGGGGCAGGATCTCCTGTCATCTCACCTTGCTCCTGCCGA
GAAAGTATCCATCATGGCTGATGCAATGCGGCGGCTGCATACGCTTGATCCGGCTACCTGCCCATTCGAC
CACCAAGCGAAACATCGCATCGAGCGAGCACGTACTCGGATGGAAGCCGGTCTTGTCGATCAGGATGATC
TGGACGAAGAGCATCAGGGGCTCGCGCCAGCCGAACTGTTCGCCAGGCTCAAGGCGCGCATGCCCGACGG
CGAGGATCTCGTCGTGACCCATGGCGATGCCTGCTTGCCGAATATCATGGTGGAAAATGGCCGCTTTTCT
GGATTCATCGACTGTGGCCGGCTGGGTGTGGCGGACCGCTATCAGGACATAGCGTTGGCTACCCGTGATA
TTGCTGAAGAGCTTGGCGGCGAATGGGCTGACCGCTTCCTCGTGCTTTACGGTATCGCCGCTCCCGATTC
GCAGCGCATCGCCTTCTATCGCCTTCTTGACGAGTTCTTCTGAGCGGGACTCTGGGGTTCGCGAAATGAC
CGACCAAGCGACGCCCAACCTGCCATCACGAGATTTCGATTCCACCGCCGCCTTCTATGAAAGGTTGGGC
TTCGGAATCGTTTTCCGGGACGCCGGCTGGATGATCCTCCAGCGCGGGGATCTCATGCTGGAGTTCTTCG
CCCACCCCAACTTGTTTATTGCAGCTTATAATGGTTACAAATAAAGCAATAGCATCACAAATTTCACAAA
TAAAGCATTTTTTTCACTGCATTCTAGTTGTGGTTTGTCCAAACTCATCAATGTATCTTATCATGTCTGT
ATACCGTCGACCTCTAGCTAGAGCTTGGCGTAATCATGGTCATAGCTGTTTCCTGTGTGAAATTGTTATC
CGCTCACAATTCCACACAACATACGAGCCGGAAGCATAAAGTGTAAAGCCTGGGGTGCCTAATGAGTGAG
CTAACTCACATTAATTGCGTTGCGCTCACTGCCCGCTTTCCAGTCGGGAAACCTGTCGTGCCAGCTGCAT
TAATGAATCGGCCAACGCGCGGGGAGAGGCGGTTTGCGTATTGGGCGCTCTTCCGCTTCCTCGCTCACTG
ACTCGCTGCGCTCGGTCGTTCGGCTGCGGCGAGCGGTATCAGCTCACTCAAAGGCGGTAATACGGTTATC
CACAGAATCAGGGGATAACGCAGGAAAGAACATGTGAGCAAAAGGCCAGCAAAAGGCCAGGAACCGTAAA
AAGGCCGCGTTGCTGGCGTTTTTCCATAGGCTCCGCCCCCCTGACGAGCATCACAAAAATCGACGCTCAA
GTCAGAGGTGGCGAAACCCGACAGGACTATAAAGATACCAGGCGTTTCCCCCTGGAAGCTCCCTCGTGCG
CTCTCCTGTTCCGACCCTGCCGCTTACCGGATACCTGTCCGCCTTTCTCCCTTCGGGAAGCGTGGCGCTT
TCTCATAGCTCACGCTGTAGGTATCTCAGTTCGGTGTAGGTCGTTCGCTCCAAGCTGGGCTGTGTGCACG
AACCCCCCGTTCAGCCCGACCGCTGCGCCTTATCCGGTAACTATCGTCTTGAGTCCAACCCGGTAAGACA
CGACTTATCGCCACTGGCAGCAGCCACTGGTAACAGGATTAGCAGAGCGAGGTATGTAGGCGGTGCTACA
GAGTTCTTGAAGTGGTGGCCTAACTACGGCTACACTAGAAGAACAGTATTTGGTATCTGCGCTCTGCTGA
AGCCAGTTACCTTCGGAAAAAGAGTTGGTAGCTCTTGATCCGGCAAACAAACCACCGCTGGTAGCGGTGG
TTTTTTTGTTTGCAAGCAGCAGATTACGCGCAGAAAAAAAGGATCTCAAGAAGATCCTTTGATCTTTTCT
ACGGGGTCTGACGCTCAGTGGAACGAAAACTCACGTTAAGGGATTTTGGTCATGAGATTATCAAAAAGGA
TCTTCACCTAGATCCTTTTAAATTAAAAATGAAGTTTTAAATCAATCTAAAGTATATATGAGTAAACTTG
GTCTGACAGTTACCAATGCTTAATCAGTGAGGCACCTATCTCAGCGATCTGTCTATTTCGTTCATCCATA
GTTGCCTGACTCCCCGTCGTGTAGATAACTACGATACGGGAGGGCTTACCATCTGGCCCCAGTGCTGCAA
TGATACCGCGAGACCCACGCTCACCGGCTCCAGATTTATCAGCAATAAACCAGCCAGCCGGAAGGGCCGA
GCGCAGAAGTGGTCCTGCAACTTTATCCGCCTCCATCCAGTCTATTAATTGTTGCCGGGAAGCTAGAGTA
AGTAGTTCGCCAGTTAATAGTTTGCGCAACGTTGTTGCCATTGCTACAGGCATCGTGGTGTCACGCTCGT
CGTTTGGTATGGCTTCATTCAGCTCCGGTTCCCAACGATCAAGGCGAGTTACATGATCCCCCATGTTGTG
CAAAAAAGCGGTTAGCTCCTTCGGTCCTCCGATCGTTGTCAGAAGTAAGTTGGCCGCAGTGTTATCACTC
ATGGTTATGGCAGCACTGCATAATTCTCTTACTGTCATGCCATCCGTAAGATGCTTTTCTGTGACTGGTG
AGTACTCAACCAAGTCATTCTGAGAATAGTGTATGCGGCGACCGAGTTGCTCTTGCCCGGCGTCAATACG
GGATAATACCGCGCCACATAGCAGAACTTTAAAAGTGCTCATCATTGGAAAACGTTCTTCGGGGCGAAAA
CTCTCAAGGATCTTACCGCTGTTGAGATCCAGTTCGATGTAACCCACTCGTGCACCCAACTGATCTTCAG
CATCTTTTACTTTCACCAGCGTTTCTGGGTGAGCAAAAACAGGAAGGCAAAATGCCGCAAAAAAGGGAAT
AAGGGCGACACGGAAATGTTGAATACTCATACTCTTCCTTTTTCAATATTATTGAAGCATTTATCAGGGT
TATTGTCTCATGAGCGGATACATATTTGAATGTATTTAGAAAAATAAACAAATAGGGGTTCCGCGCACAT
TTCCCCGAAAAGTGCCACCTGACGTCGACGGATCGGGAGATCTCCCGATCCCCTATGGTGCACTCTCAGT
ACAATCTGCTCTGATGCCGCATAGTTAAGCCAGTATCTGCTCCCTGCTTGTGTGTTGGAGGTCGCTGAGT
AGTGCGCGAGCAAAATTTAAGCTACAACAAGGCAAGGCTTGACCGACAATTGCATGAAGAATCTGCTTAG
GGTT
